>Addgene plasmid #229398 | HA-MAP4K3 | addgene full sequence | sequence record 469980 | Addgene NGS Result
TTAATGTAGTCTTATGCAATACTCTTGTAGTCTTGCAACATGGTAACGATGAGTTAGCAACATGCCTTAC
AAGGAGAGAAAAAGCACCGTGCATGCCGATTGGTGGAAGTAAGGTGGTACGATCGTGCCTTATTAGGAAG
GCAACAGACGGGTCTGACATGGATTGGACGAACCACTGAATTGCCGCATTGCAGAGATATTGTATTTAAG
TGCCTAGCTCGATACATAAACGGGTCTCTCTGGTTAGACCAGATCTGAGCCTGGGAGCTCTCTGGCTAAC
TAGGGAACCCACTGCTTAAGCCTCAATAAAGCTTGCCTTGAGTGCTTCAAGTAGTGTGTGCCCGTCTGTT
GTGTGACTCTGGTAACTAGAGATCCCTCAGACCCTTTTAGTCAGTGTGGAAAATCTCTAGCAGTGGCGCC
CGAACAGGGACTTGAAAGCGAAAGGGAAACCAGAGGAGCTCTCTCGACGCAGGACTCGGCTTGCTGAAGC
GCGCACGGCAAGAGGCGAGGGGCGGCGACTGGTGAGTACGCCAAAAATTTTGACTAGCGGAGGCTAGAAG
GAGAGAGATGGGTGCGAGAGCGTCAGTATTAAGCGGGGGAGAATTAGATCGCGATGGGAAAAAATTCGGT
TAAGGCCAGGGGGAAAGAAAAAATATAAATTAAAACATATAGTATGGGCAAGCAGGGAGCTAGAACGATT
CGCAGTTAATCCTGGCCTGTTAGAAACATCAGAAGGCTGTAGACAAATACTGGGACAGCTACAACCATCC
CTTCAGACAGGATCAGAAGAACTTAGATCATTATATAATACAGTAGCAACCCTCTATTGTGTGCATCAAA
GGATAGAGATAAAAGACACCAAGGAAGCTTTAGACAAGATAGAGGAAGAGCAAAACAAAAGTAAGACCAC
CGCACAGCAAGCGGCCGCTGATCTTCAGACCTGGAGGAGGAGATATGAGGGACAATTGGAGAAGTGAATT
ATATAAATATAAAGTAGTAAAAATTGAACCATTAGGAGTAGCACCCACCAAGGCAAAGAGAAGAGTGGTG
CAGAGAGAAAAAAGAGCAGTGGGAATAGGAGCTTTGTTCCTTGGGTTCTTGGGAGCAGCAGGAAGCACTA
TGGGCGCAGCGTCAATGACGCTGACGGTACAGGCCAGACAATTATTGTCTGGTATAGTGCAGCAGCAGAA
CAATTTGCTGAGGGCTATTGAGGCGCAACAGCATCTGTTGCAACTCACAGTCTGGGGCATCAAGCAGCTC
CAGGCAAGAATCCTGGCTGTGGAAAGATACCTAAAGGATCAACAGCTCCTGGGGATTTGGGGTTGCTCTG
GAAAACTCATTTGCACCACTGCTGTGCCTTGGAATGCTAGTTGGAGTAATAAATCTCTGGAACAGATTTG
GAATCACACGACCTGGATGGAGTGGGACAGAGAAATTAACAATTACACAAGCTTAATACACTCCTTAATT
GAAGAATCGCAAAACCAGCAAGAAAAGAATGAACAAGAATTATTGGAATTAGATAAATGGGCAAGTTTGT
GGAATTGGTTTAACATAACAAATTGGCTGTGGTATATAAAATTATTCATAATGATAGTAGGAGGCTTGGT
AGGTTTAAGAATAGTTTTTGCTGTACTTTCTATAGTGAATAGAGTTAGGCAGGGATATTCACCATTATCG
TTTCAGACCCACCTCCCAACCCCGAGGGGACCCAGACCACAATTTTAAAAGAAAAGGGGGGATTGGGGGG
TACAGTGCAGGGGAAAGAATAGTAGACATAATAGCAACAGACATACAAACTAAAGAATTACAAAAACAAA
TTACAAAAATTCAAAATTTTCGGGTTTATTACAGGGACAGCAGAGATCCACTTTGGCGCCGGCTCGAGTG
GCTCCGGTGCCCGTCAGTGGGCAGAGCGCACATCGCCCACAGTCCCCGAGAAGTTGGGGGGAGGGGTCGG
CAATTGAACCGGTGCCTAGAGAAGGTGGCGCGGGGTAAACTGGGAAAGTGATGTCGTGTACTGGCTCCGC
CTTTTTCCCGAGGGTGGGGGAGAACCGTATATAAGTGCAGTAGTCGCCGTGAACGTTCTTTTTCGCAACG
GGTTTGCCGCCAGAACACAGGTGTCGTGACGCGGGATCCGCCACCATGTACCCTTACGACGTTCCTGATT
ACGCGGGATATCCCTACGACGTGCCAGATTACGCGGGTAGTGGTAACCCCGGCTTCGATTTGTCCCGCCG
GAACCCGCAGGAGGACTTCGAGCTGATTCAGCGCATCGGCAGCGGCACCTACGGCGACGTCTACAAGGCA
CGGAATGTTAACACTGGTGAATTAGCAGCAATTAAAGTAATAAAATTGGAACCAGGAGAAGACTTTGCAG
TTGTGCAGCAAGAAATTATCATGATGAAAGACTGTAAACACCCAAATATTGTTGCTTATTTTGGAAGCTA
TCTCAGGCGAGATAAGCTTTGGATTTGCATGGAGTTTTGTGGAGGTGGTTCTTTACAGGATATTTATCAC
GTAACTGGACCTCTGTCAGAACTGCAAATTGCATATGTTAGCAGAGAAACACTGCAGGGATTATATTATC
TTCACAGTAAAGGAAAAATGCACAGAGATATAAAGGGAGCTAACATTCTATTAACGGATAATGGTCATGT
GAAATTGGCTGATTTTGGAGTATCTGCACAGATAACAGCTACAATTGCCAAACGGAAGTCTTTCATTGGC
ACACCATATTGGATGGCTCCAGAAGTTGCAGCTGTTGAGAGGAAGGGGGGTTACAATCAACTCTGTGATC
TCTGGGCAGTGGGAATCACTGCCATAGAACTTGCAGAGCTTCAGCCTCCTATGTTTGACTTACACCCAAT
GAGAGCATTATTTCTAATGACAAAAAGCAATTTTCAGCCTCCTAAACTAAAGGATAAAATGAAATGGTCA
AATAGTTTTCATCACTTTGTGAAAATGGCACTTACCAAAAATCCGAAAAAAAGACCTACTGCTGAAAAAT
TATTACAGCATCCTTTTGTAACACAACATTTGACACGGTCTTTGGCAATCGAGCTGTTGGATAAAGTAAA
TAATCCAGATCATTCCACTTACCATGATTTCGATGATGATGATCCTGAGCCTCTTGTTGCTGTACCACAT
AGAATTCACTCAACAAGTAGAAACGTGAGAGAAGAAAAAACACGCTCAGAGATAACCTTTGGCCAAGTGA
AATTTGATCCACCCTTAAGAAAGGAGACAGAACCACATCATGAACTTGATCTGCAACTGGAATATGGACA
AGGACACCAAGGTGGTTACTTTTTAGGTGCAAACAAGAGTCTTCTCAAGTCTGTTGAAGAAGAATTGCAT
CAGCGAGGACACGTCGCACATTTAGAAGATGATGAAGGAGATGATGATGAATCTAAACACTCAACTCTGA
AAGCAAAAATTCCACCTCCTTTGCCACCAAAGCCTAAGTCTATCTTCATACCACAGGAAATGCATTCTAC
TGAGGATGAAAATCAAGGAACAATCAAGAGATGTCCCATGTCAGGGAGCCCAGCAAAGCCATCCCAAGTT
CCACCTAGACCACCACCTCCCAGATTACCCCCACACAAACCTGTTGCCTTAGGAAATGGAATGAGCTCCT
TCCAGTTAAATGGTGAACGAGATGGCTCATTATGTCAACAACAGAATGAACATAGAGGCACAAACCTTTC
AAGAAAAGAAAAGAAAGATGTACCAAAGCCTATTAGTAATGGTCTTCCTCCAACACCTAAAGTGCATATG
GGTGCATGTTTTTCAAAAGTTTTTAATGGGTGTCCCTTGAAAATTCACTGTGCATCATCATGGATAAACC
CAGATACTAGAGATCAGTACTTGATATTTGGTGCCGAAGAAGGGATTTATACCCTCAATCTTAATGAACT
TCATGAAACATCAATGGAACAGCTATTCCCTCGAAGGTGTACATGGTTGTATGTAATGAACAATTGCTTG
CTATCAATATCTGGTAAAGCTTCTCAGCTTTATTCCCATAATTTACCAGGGCTTTTTGATTATGCAAGAC
AAATGCAAAAGTTACCTGTTGCTATTCCAGCACACAAACTCCCTGACAGAATACTGCCAAGGAAATTTTC
TGTATCAGCAAAAATCCCTGAAACCAAATGGTGCCAGAAGTGTTGTGTTGTAAGAAATCCTTACACGGGC
CATAAATACCTATGTGGAGCACTTCAGACTAGCATTGTTCTATTAGAATGGGTTGAACCAATGCAGAAAT
TTATGTTAATTAAGCACATAGATTTTCCTATACCATGTCCACTTAGAATGTTTGAAATGCTGGTAGTTCC
TGAACAGGAGTACCCTTTAGTTTGTGTTGGTGTCAGTAGAGGTAGAGACTTCAACCAAGTGGTTCGATTT
GAGACGGTCAATCCAAATTCTACCTCTTCATGGTTTACAGAATCAGATACCCCACAGACAAATGTTACTC
ATGTAACCCAACTGGAGAGAGATACCATCCTTGTATGCTTGGACTGTTGTATAAAAATAGTAAATCTCCA
AGGAAGATTAAAATCTAGCAGGAAATTGTCATCAGAACTCACCTTTGATTTCCAGATTGAATCAATAGTG
TGCCTACAAGACAGTGTGCTAGCTTTCTGGAAACATGGAATGCAAGGTAGAAGTTTTAGATCTAATGAGG
TAACACAAGAAATTTCAGATAGCACAAGAATTTTCAGGCTGCTTGGATCTGACAGGGTCGTGGTTTTGGA
AAGTAGGCCAACTGATAACCCCACAGCAAATAGCAATTTGTACATCCTGGCGGGTCATGAAAACAGTTAC
TGAGCAATTCCGCCCCTCTCCCTCCCCCCCCCCTAACGTTACTGGCCGAAGCCGCTTGGAATAAGGCCGG
TGTGCGTTTGTCTATATGTTATTTTCCACCATATTGCCGTCTTTTGGCAATGTGAGGGCCCGGAAACCTG
GCCCTGTCTTCTTGACGAGCATTCCTAGGGGTCTTTCCCCTCTCGCCAAAGGAATGCAAGGTCTGTTGAA
TGTCGTGAAGGAAGCAGTTCCTCTGGAAGCTTCTTGAAGACAAACAACGTCTGTAGCGACCCTTTGCAGG
CAGCGGAACCCCCCACCTGGCGACAGGTGCCTCTGCGGCCAAAAGCCACGTGTATAAGATACACCTGCAA
AGGCGGCACAACCCCAGTGCCACGTTGTGAGTTGGATAGTTGTGGAAAGAGTCAAATGGCTCTCCTCAAG
CGTATTCAACAAGGGGCTGAAGGATGCCCAGAAGGTACCCCATTGTATGGGATCTGATCTGGGGCCTCGG
TGCACATGCTTTACATGTGTTTAGTCGAGGTTAAAAAAACGTCTAGGCCCCCCGAACCACGGGGACGTGG
TTTTCCTTTGAAAAACACGATGATAATATGGCCACAACCATGAAGACCTTCAACATCTCTCAGCAGGACC
TTGAGCTGGTGGAAGTTGCCACTGAGAAAATCACCATGCTCTATGAGGACAACAAGCACCATGTTGGTGC
TGCCATCAGGACCAAGACAGGAGAAATCATCTCTGCTGTCCACATTGAAGCCTACATTGGCAGGGTCACT
GTGTGTGCAGAGGCCATTGCCATTGGGTCTGCAGTCTCCAATGGGCAGAAGGACTTTGACACCATTGTGG
CTGTGAGGCACCCCTACAGTGATGAGGTGGACAGGTCCATCAGAGTGGTGTCCCCCTGTGGCATGTGCAG
GGAGCTCATCTCAGACTATGCCCCTGATTGCTTTGTTCTGATTGAGATGAATGGCAAGCTGGTCAAGACA
ACCATTGAGGAGCTGATTCCACTGAAATACACCAGAAACTAAACGCGTTAAGTCGACAATCAACCTCTGG
ATTACAAAATTTGTGAAAGATTGACTGGTATTCTTAACTATGTTGCTCCTTTTACGCTATGTGGATACGC
TGCTTTAATGCCTTTGTATCATGCTATTGCTTCCCGTATGGCTTTCATTTTCTCCTCCTTGTATAAATCC
TGGTTGCTGTCTCTTTATGAGGAGTTGTGGCCCGTTGTCAGGCAACGTGGCGTGGTGTGCACTGTGTTTG
CTGACGCAACCCCCACTGGTTGGGGCATTGCCACCACCTGTCAGCTCCTTTCCGGGACTTTCGCTTTCCC
CCTCCCTATTGCCACGGCGGAACTCATCGCCGCCTGCCTTGCCCGCTGCTGGACAGGGGCTCGGCTGTTG
GGCACTGACAATTCCGTGGTGTTGTCGGGGAAATCATCGTCCTTTCCTTGGCTGCTCGCCTGTGTTGCCA
CCTGGATTCTGCGCGGGACGTCCTTCTGCTACGTCCCTTCGGCCCTCAATCCAGCGGACCTTCCTTCCCG
CGGCCTGCTGCCGGCTCTGCGGCCTCTTCCGCGTCTTCGCCTTCGCCCTCAGACGAGTCGGATCTCCCTT
TGGGCCGCCTCCCCGCGTCGACTTTAAGACCAATGACTTACAAGGCAGCTGTAGATCTTAGCCACTTTTT
AAAAGAAAAGGGGGGACTGGAAGGGCTAATTCACTCCCAACGAAGACAAGATCTGCTTTTTGCTTGTACT
GGGTCTCTCTGGTTAGACCAGATCTGAGCCTGGGAGCTCTCTGGCTAACTAGGGAACCCACTGCTTAAGC
CTCAATAAAGCTTGCCTTGAGTGCTTCAAGTAGTGTGTGCCCGTCTGTTGTGTGACTCTGGTAACTAGAG
ATCCCTCAGACCCTTTTAGTCAGTGTGGAAAATCTCTAGCAGTACGTATAGTAGTTCATGTCATCTTATT
ATTCAGTATTTATAACTTGCAAAGAAATGAATATCAGAGAGTGAGAGGAACTTGTTTATTGCAGCTTATA
ATGGTTACAAATAAAGCAATAGCATCACAAATTTCACAAATAAAGCATTTTTTTCACTGCATTCTAGTTG
TGGTTTGTCCAAACTCATCAATGTATCTTATCATGTCTGGCTCTAGCTATCCCGCCCCTAACTCCGCCCA
TCCCGCCCCTAACTCCGCCCAGTTCCGCCCATTCTCCGCCCCATGGCTGACTAATTTTTTTTATTTATGC
AGAGGCCGAGGCCGCCTCGGCCTCTGAGCTATTCCAGAAGTAGTGAGGAGGCTTTTTTGGAGGCCTAGGG
ACGTACCCAATTCGCCCTATAGTGAGTCGTATTACGCGCGCTCACTGGCCGTCGTTTTACAACGTCGTGA
CTGGGAAAACCCTGGCGTTACCCAACTTAATCGCCTTGCAGCACATCCCCCTTTCGCCAGCTGGCGTAAT
AGCGAAGAGGCCCGCACCGATCGCCCTTCCCAACAGTTGCGCAGCCTGAATGGCGAATGGG
[124 nt withheld, positions 7342-7465]
C
[91 nt withheld, positions 7467-7557]
A
[49 nt withheld, positions 7559-7607]
CCTTTGACGTTGGAGTCCACGTTCTTT
[37 nt withheld, positions 7635-7671]
ACCCTATCTCGGTCTATTCTTTTGATTTATAAGGGATTTTGCCGATTTCGGCCTATTGGTTAAAAAATGA
GCTGATTTAACAAAAATTTAACGCGAATTTTAACAAAATATTAACGCTTACAATTTAGGTGGCACTTTTC
GGGGAAATGTGCGCGGAACCCCTATTTGTTTATTTTTCTAAATACATTCAAATATGTATCCGCTCATGAG
ACAATAACCCTGATAAATGCTTCAATAATATTGAAAAAGGAAGAGTATGAGTATTCAACATTTCCGTGTC
GCCCTTATTCCCTTTTTTGCGGCATTTTGCCTTCCTGTTTTTGCTCACCCAGAAACGCTGGTGAAAGTAA
AAGATGCTGAAGATCAGTTGGGTGCACGAGTGGGTTACATCGAACTGGATCTCAACAGCGGTAAGATCCT
TGAGAGTTTTCGCCCCGAAGAACGTTTTCCAATGATGAGCACTTTTAAAGTTCTGCTATGTGGCGCGGTA
TTATCCCGTATTGACGCCGGGCAAGAGCAACTCGGTCGCCGCATACACTATTCTCAGAATGACTTGGTTG
AGTACTCACCAGTCACAGAAAAGCATCTTACGGATGGCATGACAGTAAGAGAATTATGCAGTGCTGCCAT
AACCATGAGTGATAACACTGCGGCCAACTTACTTCTGACAACGATCGGAGGACCGAAGGAGCTAACCGCT
TTTTTGCACAACATGGGGGATCATGTAACTCGCCTTGATCGTTGGGAACCGGAGCTGAATGAAGCCATAC
CAAACGACGAGCGTGACACCACGATGCCTGTAGCAATGGCAACAACGTTGCGCAAACTATTAACTGGCGA
ACTACTTACTCTAGCTTCCCGGCAACAATTAATAGACTGGATGGAGGCGGATAAAGTTGCAGGACCACTT
CTGCGCTCGGCCCTTCCGGCTGGCTGGTTTATTGCTGATAAATCTGGAGCCGGTGAGCGTGGGTCTCGCG
GTATCATTGCAGCACTGGGGCCAGATGGTAAGCCCTCCCGTATCGTAGTTATCTACACGACGGGGAGTCA
GGCAACTATGGATGAACGAAATAGACAGATCGCTGAGATAGGTGCCTCACTGATTAAGCATTGGTAACTG
TCAGACCAAGTTTACTCATATATACTTTAGATTGATTTAAAACTTCATTTTTAATTTAAAAGGATCTAGG
TGAAGATCCTTTTTGATAATCTCATGACCAAAATCCCTTAACGTGAGTTTTCGTTCCACTGAGCGTCAGA
CCCCGTAGAAAAGATCAAAGGATCTTCTTGAGATCCTTTTTTTCTGCGCGTAATCTGCTGCTTGCAAACA
AAAAAACCACCGCTACCAGCGGTGGTTTGTTTGCCGGATCAAGAGCTACCAACTCTTTTTCCGAAGGTAA
CTGGCTTCAGCAGAGCGCAGATACCAAATACTGTTCTTCTAGTGTAGCCGTAGTTAGGCCACCACTTCAA
GAACTCTGTAGCACCGCCTACATACCTCGCTCTGCTAATCCTGTTACCAGTGGCTGCTGCCAGTGGCGAT
AAGTCGTGTCTTACCGGGTTGGACTCAAGACGATAGTTACCGGATAAGGCGCAGCGGTCGGGCTGAACGG
GGGGTTCGTGCACACAGCCCAGCTTGGAGCGAACGACCTACACCGAACTGAGATACCTACAGCGTGAGCT
ATGAGAAAGCGCCACGCTTCCCGAAGGGAGAAAGGCGGACAGGTATCCGGTAAGCGGCAGGGTCGGAACA
GGAGAGCGCACGAGGGAGCTTCCAGGGGGAAACGCCTGGTATCTTTATAGTCCTGTCGGGTTTCGCCACC
TCTGACTTGAGCGTCGATTTTTGTGATGCTCGTCAGGGGGGCGGAGCCTATGGAAAAACGCCAGCAACGC
GGCCTTTTTACGGTTCCTGGCCTTTTGCTGGCCTTTTGCTCACATGTTCTTTCCTGCGTTATCCCCTGAT
TCTGTGGATAACCGTATTACCGCCTTTGAGTGAGCTGATACCGCTCGCCGCAGCCGAACGACCGAGCGCA
GCGAGTCAGTGAGCGAGGAAGCGGAAGAGCGCCCAATACGCAAACCGCCTCTCCCCGCGCGTTGGCCGAT
TCATTAATGCAGCTGGCACGACAGGTTTCCCGACTGGAAAGCGGGCAGTGAGCGCAACGCAATTAATGTG
AGTTAGCTCACTCATTAGGCACCCCAGGCTTTACACTTTATGCTTCCGGCTCGTATGTTGTGTGGAATTG
TGAGCGGATAACAATTTCACACAGGAAACAGCTATGACCATGATTACGCCAAGCGCGCAATTAACCCTCA
CTAAAGGGAACAAAAGCTGGAGCTGCAAGC
Features (pLannotate 1.2.2; 28 found; start..end, strand, type, name):
      5..231     +  promoter       RSV promoter: Rous sarcoma virus enhancer/promoter
    232..412     +  LTR            5' LTR (truncated): truncated 5' long terminal repeat (LTR) from HIV-1
    459..584     +  misc_feature   HIV-1 Ψ: packaging signal of human immunodeficiency virus type 1
    568..931     +  CDS            HIV-1 gag (fragment): gag protein from human immunodeficiency virus 1; gag
   1077..1310    +  misc_feature   RRE: The Rev response element (RRE) of HIV-1 allows for Rev-dependent mRNA export from the nucleus to the cytoplasm.
   1687..1713    +  CDS            Rev (fragment): human immunodeficiency virus 1 (HIV-1) Rev protein; rev; enhances nuclear export of unspliced and incompletely spliced viral mRNAs
   1723..1840    +  misc_feature   cPPT/CTS: central polypurine tract and central termination sequence of HIV-1
   1909..2120    +  promoter       EF-1α core promoter: core promoter for human elongation factor EF-1α
   2179..2201    +  CDS            3xHA (fragment): three tandem HA epitope tags
   2215..4830    +  CDS            Map4k3: M4K3_RAT - Experimental evidence at protein level: Swiss-Prot protein existence level 1. May play a role in the response to environmental stress. Appears to act upstream of the JUN N-terminal pathway (By similarity). From Rattus norvegicus (Rat).
   4954..5416    +  misc_feature   IRES: internal ribosome entry site (IRES) of the encephalomyocarditis virus (EMCV)
   5430..5849    +  CDS            bsr: BSR_BACCE - Experimental evidence at protein level: Swiss-Prot protein existence level 1. Catalyzes the deamination of the cytosine moiety of the antibiotics blasticidin S, cytomycin and acetylblasticidin S. From Bacillus cereus.
   5868..6456    +  misc_feature   WPRE: woodchuck hepatitis virus posttranscriptional regulatory element
   6507..6526    +  misc_feature   cPPT/CTS (fragment): central polypurine tract and central termination sequence of HIV-1
   6528..6761    +  LTR            3' LTR (ΔU3): self-inactivating 3' long terminal repeat (LTR) from HIV-1
   6839..6960    +  polyA_signal   SV40 poly(A) signal: SV40 polyadenylation signal
   7000..7135    +  rep_origin     SV40 ori: SV40 origin of replication
   7156..7174    -  promoter       T7 promoter: promoter for bacteriophage T7 RNA polymerase
   7182..7337    +  CDS            lacZα (fragment): LacZα fragment of β-galactosidase; lacZ fragment
   7342..7770    +  rep_origin     f1 ori (sequence partly withheld): f1 bacteriophage origin of replication; arrow indicates direction of (+) strand synthesis
   7823..7927    +  promoter       AmpR promoter: bla
   7928..8788    +  CDS            AmpR: β-lactamase; bla; confers resistance to ampicillin, carbenicillin, and related antibiotics
   8959..9547    +  rep_origin     ori: high-copy-number ColE1/pMB1/pBR322/pUC origin of replication
   9730..9822    +  CDS            lacI (fragment): lac repressor; lacI; The lac repressor binds to the lac operator to inhibit transcription in E. coli. This inhibition can be relieved by adding lactose or isopropyl-β-D-thiogalactopyranoside (IPTG).
   9835..9856    +  protein_bind   CAP binding site: CAP binding activates transcription in the presence of cAMP. E. coli catabolite activator protein
   9871..9901    +  promoter       lac promoter: promoter for the E. coli lac operon
   9909..9925    +  protein_bind   lac operator: The lac repressor binds to the lac operator to inhibit transcription in E. coli. This inhibition can be relieved by adding lactose or isopropyl-β-D-thiogalactopyranoside (IPTG). lac repressor encoded by lacI
   9970..9988    +  promoter       T3 promoter: promoter for bacteriophage T3 RNA polymerase
