[The description below was written by a language model from this plasmid's Addgene catalogue record and pLannotate feature annotations shown in this document.]
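Description:
HA-MAP4K3 is a third-generation, self-inactivating lentiviral expression plasmid built on the LentiVi backbone for stable or transient overexpression of human MAP4K3 (also known as GLK) in mammalian cells. In bacteria it is maintained through a high-copy ColE1/pUC-type origin and selected with ampicillin via the β-lactamase gene. The backbone also carries an f1 origin, an SV40 origin and poly(A) signal, and remnants of a lac/lacZα cloning region flanked by T7 and T3 promoters.

The viral portion begins with an RSV promoter fused to a truncated HIV-1 5' LTR, which drives Tat-independent transcription of the genomic RNA in packaging cells. It is followed by the Ψ packaging signal with a partial gag sequence, the Rev response element for nuclear export, and the cPPT/CTS that aids nuclear import of the reverse-transcribed genome. The ΔU3 3' LTR inactivates the viral promoter after integration, so the payload is expressed from the internal EFS (EF-1α core) promoter. That promoter drives a single bicistronic transcript: MAP4K3 cDNA carrying an N-terminal HA epitope tag, then an EMCV IRES and the bsr blasticidin S deaminase gene, so blasticidin-resistant cells should also express the tagged kinase. A WPRE downstream enhances transcript stability and expression. The automated annotation matches the coding region to the rat Map4k3 orthologue by homology, whereas the catalogue record gives the insert species as human.

The stated purpose is lentiviral delivery or overexpression of the cDNA, with the HA tag allowing detection or immunoprecipitation of the protein. The plasmid was deposited in connection with a study of kinase dependencies in YAP/TAZ-driven human cancers.
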