Addgene plasmid #229398: HA-MAP4K3
Purpose: Lentiviral or overpexression of cDNA
Depositing lab: Christopher Vakoc. Depositing organization: Cold Spring Harbor Laboratory. Publication: MARK2/MARK3 kinases are catalytic co-dependencies of YAP/TAZ in human cancer. Klingbeil O, Skopelitis D, Tonelli C, Yoshimoto T, Alpsoy A, Panepinto MC, Minicozzi F, Merrill JR, Cafiero AM, Aggarwal D, Russo S, Ha T, Demerdash OE, Wee TL, Spector DL, Lyons SK, Tuveson DA, Cifani P, Vakoc CR. Cancer Discov. 2024 Jul 26. doi: 10.1158/2159-8290.CD-23-1529. PubMed 39058094.
Backbone
  Vector backbone: LentiVi
  Vector type: Mammalian Expression, Lentiviral
  Selectable markers: Blasticidin
Growth in bacteria
  Bacterial resistance: Ampicillin, 100 μg/mL
  Growth temperature: 37°C
  Growth strain: NEB Stable
  Copy number: High Copy
Gene/Insert
  Gene/Insert name: MAP4K3
  Species: H. sapiens (human)
  Insert size (bp): 2751
  Entrez Gene: MAP4K3 (a.k.a. GLK, MAPKKKK3, MEKKK 3, MEKKK3, RAB8IPL1)
  Promoter: EFS
  Tag / fusion protein: HA (N terminal on insert)
  Cloning method: Gibson Cloning
Terms and licenses: Academic/Nonprofit Terms; Industry Terms: Not Available to Industry
How to cite: HA-MAP4K3 was a gift from Christopher Vakoc (Addgene plasmid # 229398 ; http://n2t.net/addgene:229398 ; RRID:Addgene_229398)
